Addgene plasmid #26211: pSUPER IKKe
Depositing lab: Tom Maniatis. Depositing organization: Harvard University. Publication: IKKepsilon and TBK1 are essential components of the IRF3 signaling pathway. Fitzgerald KA, McWhirter SM, Faia KL, Rowe DC, Latz E, Golenbock DT, Coyle AJ, Liao SM, Maniatis T. Nat Immunol. 2003 May;4(5):491-6. 10.1038/ni921 PubMed 12692549.
Backbone
  Vector backbone: pSUPER
  Backbone size w/o insert (bp): 3176
  Vector type: RNAi
Growth in bacteria
  Bacterial resistance: Ampicillin, 100 μg/mL
  Growth temperature: 37°C
  Growth strain: DH5alpha
  Copy number: Unknown
Gene/Insert
  Gene/Insert name: pSUPER IKK epsilon
  gRNA/shRNA sequence: GAGCTATCTCACCAGCTCC
  Species: H. sapiens (human)
  Insert size (bp): 19
  Entrez Gene: IKBKE (a.k.a. IKK-E, IKK-i, IKKE, IKKI)
  Cloning method: Restriction Enzyme; 5′ cloning site BglII (unknown if destroyed); 3′ cloning site HindIII (unknown if destroyed)
  Sequencing primers: 5′ T7
Terms and licenses: Academic/Nonprofit Terms; Industry Terms: Not Available to Industry
How to cite: pSUPER IKKe was a gift from Tom Maniatis (Addgene plasmid # 26211 ; http://n2t.net/addgene:26211 ; RRID:Addgene_26211)
