[The description below was written by a language model from this plasmid's Addgene catalogue record.]
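Description:
pSUPER IKKe is an RNA interference plasmid built on the pSUPER backbone (about 3.2 kb without insert) and designed to knock down human IKBKE, the gene encoding the kinase IKK epsilon (also known as IKK-i). The payload is a short hairpin cassette based on a 19-nucleotide target sequence from the human IKBKE transcript, cloned by restriction digestion between the BglII and HindIII sites of the vector; the record does not say whether those sites survive cloning. The catalogue entry does not list the promoter. pSUPER vectors as a class use the RNA polymerase III H1 promoter to transcribe a sense–loop–antisense hairpin that ends at a short thymidine run, and the transcript is then processed by the cell into an siRNA-like duplex that directs degradation of the matching mRNA. No annotated feature table accompanies this entry, so the details of the promoter, terminator and hairpin loop in this particular plasmid cannot be confirmed from the record.

The plasmid is propagated in E. coli under ampicillin selection; its copy number is recorded as unknown, and no mammalian selection marker or reporter is listed. This suggests delivery by transfection into mammalian cells rather than by viral packaging. A T7 primer site is given for sequencing the insert. The associated publication concerns the roles of IKK epsilon and TBK1 in the IRF3 signalling pathway, so the construct fits loss-of-function experiments in which IKK epsilon is depleted in human cells to test its contribution to IRF3 activation and the innate antiviral response.
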