>Addgene plasmid #26211 | pSUPER IKKe | addgene partial sequence | sequence record 33572 | 26211 with lac_promoter
TGGATGGACGGAACATTTCCACAGGAAACAGCTATGACCATGATTACGCCAAGCTCGAAATTAACCCTCA
CTAAAGGGAACAAAAGCTGGTACCGGGCCCCCCCTCGAGGTCGACGGTATCGATAAGCTTTTCCAAAAAG
AGCTATCTCACCAGCTCCTCTCTTGAAGGAGCTGGTGAGATAGCTCGGGGATCTGTGGTCTCATACAGAA
CTTATAAGATTCCCAAATCCAAAGACATTTCACGTTTATGGTGATTTCCCAGAACACATAGCGACATGCA
AATATTGCAGGGCGCCACTCCCCTGTCCCTCACAGCCATCTTCCTGCCAGGGCGCACGCGCGCTGGGTGT
TCCCGCCTAGTGACACTGGGCCCGCGATTCCTTGGAGCGGGTTGATGACGTCAGCGTTCGAATTCCTGCA
GCCCGGGGGATCCACTAGTTCTAGAGCGGCCGCCACCGCGGTGGAGCTCCAATTCGCCCTATAGTGAGTC
GTATTACAATTCACTGGCCGTCGTTTTACAACGTCGTGACTGGGAAAACCCTGGCGTTACCCAACTTAAT
CGCCTTGCAGCACATCCCCCTTTCGCCAGCTGGCGTAATAGCGAAGAGGCCCGCACCGATCGCCCTTCCC
AACAGTTGCGCAGCCTGAATGGCGAATGGG
[124 nt withheld, positions 661-784]
C
[40 nt withheld, positions 786-825]
